>Addgene plasmid #249265 | mEmerald-myo1f | addgene full sequence | sequence record 500747 | Addgene NGS Result
AAAAAAAATTAGTCAGCCATGGGGCGGAGAATGGGCGGAACTGGGCGGAGTTAGGGGCGGGATGGGCGGA
GTTAGGGGCGGGACTATGGTTGCTGACTAATTGAGATGCATGCTTTGCATACTTCTGCCTGCTGGGGAGC
CTGGGGACTTTCCACACCTGGTTGCTGACTAATTGAGATGCATGCTTTGCATACTTCTGCCTGCTGGGGA
GCCTGGGGACTTTCCACACCCTAACTGACACACATTCCACAGCTGGTTCTTTCCGCCTCAGGACTCTTCC
TTTTTCAATATTATTGAAGCATTTATCAGGGTTATTGTCTCATGAGCGGATACATATTTGAATGTATTTA
GAAAAATAAACAAATAGGGGTTCCGCGCACATTTCCCCGAAAAGTGCCACCTG
[124 nt withheld, positions 404-527]
C
[91 nt withheld, positions 529-619]
A
[49 nt withheld, positions 621-669]
CCTTTGACGTTGGAGTCCACGTTCTTT
[37 nt withheld, positions 697-733]
ACCCTATCTCGGTCTATTCTTTTGATTTATAAGGGATTTTGCCGATTTCGGCCTATTGGTTAAAAAATGA
GCTGATTTAACAAAAATTTAACGCGAATTTTAACAAAATATTAACGCTTACAATTTACGCGTTAAGATAC
ATTGATGAGTTTGGACAAACCACAACTAGAATGCAGTGAAAAAAATGCTTTATTTGTGAAATTTGTGATG
CTATTGCTTTATTTGTAACCATTATAAGCTGCAATAAACAAGTTAACAACAACAATTGCATTCATTTTAT
GTTTCAGGTTCAGGGGGAGGTGTGGGAGGTTTTTTAAAGCAAGTAAAACCTCTACAAATGTGGTATGGCT
GATTATGATCAGTTATCTAGATCCGGTGGATCCTCAGATCTTCTCCACGTAGTTTCCTGGGAAAAGGCCC
TCCTGGCCGTGAAGCCGGCCCTTCCACCAGCCCGAGGGATCTTCCATGAGGATCTCAATGACCTCGTTCA
CGTTGAAGCTCAGCTCGTCCACATCTTGGCCCACGTACTGGTATAGGGCCCGGCACCTGGGACCATGTGT
CCGAGGCTGGGGCTTGGGTCGGCCCACACCAGGCACTGGCCGTTGCCCCACGCTGCGCTTCCTCTGCATG
CCGGCCATGCCCTGGTCAGGCACGTTGAGGAATTCTGTGTTGTGCTCTGAGGGCGGACGTGCCCGGGGTC
GTCTGCTGGCTCCCAGGGATGTGGACGGAGGGCCCCGGGGAGGCCTGTGGGTGCCCCCTCCAGACATGAT
CTCCAGGGGCAGGGGGCCCCCTCTGGCAGAGGGGGGCACCCCATTGCGATCCATGCCTCTGGGGGGCGCA
GGGGCCGCCCGGGTAGGGGCTTGGGACGACCTCCGAGGTTTTCCCTTGGCCATTCCCTTCCGCGTAGGCT
TGGAGCTCTTGGGCAGCCCATCGCCCACGCTGACCGTGAGGGTCCGACCGCCAACCTTGAGCACTGCCAA
GTCGCCGAAGCCGCGGGAGAAGGTGACGCTGCGGGTGCCGCCACCGCCCCAGCCCTCCTTCTTCACCCGA
AACTGTAGTGTGTCGCTGAAGGTGAGGGGCAGGGGCCTCCGCGTCGCCTCCTCGAAGCGCTTGCACAGAA
GGCTGACAAACTCGGTCTTGAAGACGCTCTCCAGGAAGCTGTCGGCGGCATCCTCTTGGAGGATGAAGAA
GTCGTCCTGTCGCGTGCTGAGGGAGACTCCCCGCAGAGCCTGGATGTCCACTTTCTTCTTCAAGACTTCA
CACACCTGGCCCTTCTCAGGTCCCTTCTTCACTTTCTCTCGCCCAATCACATACACACACTTGGGCGTCA
GGATCAAGTCCCGCTTGATGGGCTTGAAGCGGCGGTCGTACTTGGTGACCGAATCGGCGAAGTCCACCCG
CTCCCTCTTGCCCAGGAACTGACGCAGCTCGGGCCGCTCCTCCAGCCCCAGGTAGTCCCCGACGAAGTTC
CGATTGATGCTGTTGCGCCTCCGCTCCTTCTTGTTCAGCAGGATGTTGGAAGCTTCCTCCCGCATCTCCT
CGTACTTCCGGACAGCCACGTGGCGCCGCCAGGCCTTCTGGATGGTTCGGGCAAAGCCATCGAACTTTCG
CTCTCGCACCTCCTCCAGGAGGAAAAGCGACTCTGGGTTCTTGACAAAGACCTTGGTGCTCCCCATCTGG
TACTGGTCGGGCTCCATGTTGACCGCCCGAAGCAGGTGCTGGACGCCCTGGCGTTCGTCCCCACGCCACC
GCGGCCACGTCTCGGGGGTCAGAATGGCATACCTCTGCAGGAATTTGGCGAACTGGCGGCGGTAGGCGAA
GCCGGCTCTGCGCACCCTGATGTTCTCCTTCAGGCCCAGGTATTCCACCTGGTGCTTGACTCTGTTCTCC
TCCCAGTCTCGGGGCCTCTTGGTCTCGTTGGGTTTGATGCAGCGGATGTAGTGGGGTGTGCACCTCATCA
GTGTGGCCACCAGGTCGTTGGCTTGTTTCTTGATCTTGGAGCCGGCGGTGCTGGGGCGCCCCTTCTTGTC
TCCATCCAGCTTCTCGGGGAAGAGCATCCGGAGGAAGGCCTGCTCACTGGTCTGCATCAGCTCTATGAGG
TCGGAGAAGAGAACGTCTCGGTTCCTCTCGCAGAAGCCGCTGACGTCGTAGGAGACCTTGCCAGCGTAGT
GGTGGATGACGAAGCCGGCGCTCCAGCTGTTGAAATGCTCGTGGGTCCCCACAGCCGCCTGCAGCTTCTG
CAGCAGTGTCTGGTCTGCTCCCCCGCCCGTGGCGTGCATGGTGGCGCACACGTCGTCCAAGACGCTCATG
ATGCCTGGGGGGCTCAGCTTGTTTTCGATGAGGTCACAGACGACCTTGTTGTTGAAGTACTGGATTGGAG
TCCAGCGGATGCCTTCCTGCACATACTCCTCCTGCTCGGCCTTCAGGGTAAGTTCGATAAAGATTTGCTG
CAGCTTCTCATTGACGAAGTTGATGCAAAACTGCTCGAAGCCATTTTTCTGGAAGATCTCGAAGCCGTAA
ATGTCCAGCACACCGATGCTGTACTCTTCCTGGGGTTTCTGCATAGCACGGTTGATGGCCTCCACGAGGA
AGTCGAAGAGGCGGGCATAGAGCCCCTTGGCCAGGGCATCACGGGTGTAGGCTGCCTGCTCCACGTTGAG
GGTCACATTGATGGACTCGCTGCGCCCGCCCCAGCGGCTGTCCATCTTGCGGCTGGTCAGCTTCTCCTGC
AGTCGCCCGCTGTCAATGCCCAGCAGGTAGGCGGGAAAGGCCAGGAGGTCCACACTCTCCACTCGGGCGT
AATTCCCGTCTTCACAGAAACTGATGTTCCCCAGGTGCAAGATCCCCGCCACGAGCTGCAGGACCAGCTG
CTGGATGCTGGGCGGGATCCCAATAACCTGCATAGCACTCAGAGTCTCACCAAAGTCGCTTCTGTCGTCC
GTGCCGTCCACCTGGTAGGTGTCCGATTGGTTGAGGTAGTAATAGTAGTCCGGTGTCATGAGGCCCAGGT
TCTGCCTTTGCTCCTGGGAGGCCCCTTCCAGCAGCTGGTAGTAGATGTGGAAGTTCCTCTCATTTTCATT
TTGCATGACCACGCGGGACTTCTCCAGCAAGAAGTTGGAGATCTTGCCCCCATCTGGCTCCCCACCTCGG
CTGAACTGGATCTCAAAGTACTTGCCAAAGCGGCTGGAATTGTTGTTGCGCACAGTCTTGGCGTTGCCGA
AGGCCTCGAGCAGCGGGTTGGACTGCAGGATGATATCTTTGACGTGCTGGACCTTCTCGCCTCCGCCAGA
CACCTTGGAGATGTAGCCCATGATATATTTGGCTGCCACTGTCTTCCCAGCTCCACTCTCTCCACTAATG
ATGACACACTGGTTCTCACAGTCGATAAGCATGTTCCGGTACATGTTGTCCGTGAGGGCGTAGATGTGCG
GGGGATTCTCATACTGGGCCGCGCCCTGATAGAGGTCGATCTCACGGTCGGTGAAGTAGGGCATCTGCTT
GAAGGGGTTTACAGAGATGAGCACAGAGCCGATGTAGGTGAAGATGTAGTCGTCCATGAAGCGCTTCCGG
AGGTTGGCGGCAATGGCGTCTTCGGTGATCTGGGGAAGAAGCACCATGTCATCCACGCCGCTCTGCTTCA
CGTTGTGGCTCTGCCAGTGGAAGCGCTCCTTGCTGCCCATAGATCTGAGTCCGGACTTGTACAGCTCGTC
CATGCCGAGAGTGATCCCGGCGGCGGTCACGAACTCCAGCAGGACCATGTGATCGCGCTTCTCGTTGGGG
TCTTTGCTCAGCTTGGACTGGGTGCTCAGGTAGTGGTTGTCGGGCAGCAGCACGGGGCCGTCGCCGATGG
GGGTGTTCTGCTGGTAGTGGTCGGCGAGCTGCACGCTGCCGTCCTCGATGTTGTGGCGGGTCTTGAAGTT
CACCTTGATGCCGTTCTTCTGCTTGTCGGCGGTGATATAGACCTTGTGGCTGTTGTAGTTGTACTCCAGC
TTGTGCCCCAGGATGTTGCCGTCCTCCTTGAAGTCGATGCCCTTCAGCTCGATGCGGTTCACCAGGGTGT
CGCCCTCGAACTTCACCTCGGCGCGGGTCTTGTAGTTGCCGTCGTCCTTGAAGAAGATGGTGCGCTCCTG
GACGTAGCCTTCGGGCATGGCGGACTTGAAGAAGTCGTGCTGCTTCATGTGGTCGGGGTAGCGGGCGAAG
CACTGCACGCCGTAGGTCAAGGTGGTCACGAGGGTGGGCCAGGGCACGGGCAGCTTGCCGGTGGTGCAGA
TGAACTTCAGGGTCAGCTTGCCGTAGGTGGCATCGCCCTCGCCCTCGCCGGACACGCTGAACTTGTGGCC
GTTTACGTCGCCGTCCAGCTCGACCAGGATGGGCACCACCCCGGTGAACAGCTCCTCGCCCTTGCTCACC
ATGGTGGCGACCGGTAGCGCTAGCGGATCTGACGGTTCACTAAACCAGCTCTGCTTATATAGACCTCCCA
CCGTACACGCCTACCGCCCATTTGCGTCAATGGGGCGGAGTTGTTACGACATTTTGGAAAGTCCCGTTGA
TTTTGGTGCCAAAACAAACTCCCATTGACGTCAATGGGGTGGAGACTTGGAAATCCCCGTGAGTCAAACC
GCTATCCACGCCCATTGATGTACTGCCAAAACCGCATCACCATGGTAATAGCGATGACTAATACGTAGAT
GTACTGCCAAGTAGGAAAGTCCCATAAGGTCATGTACTGGGCATAATGCCAGGCGGGCCATTTACCGTCA
TTGACGTCAATAGGGGGCGTACTTGGCATATGATACACTTGATGTACTGCCAAGTGGGCAGTTTACCGTA
AATACTCCACCCATTGACGTCAATGGAAAGTCCCTATTGGCGTTACTATGGGAACATACGTCATTATTGA
CGTCAATGGGCGGGGGTCGTTGGGCGGTCAGCCAGGCGGGCCATTTACCGTAAGTTATGTAACGCGGAAC
TCCATATATGGGCTATGAACTAATGACCCCGTAATTGATTACTATTAATAACTAATGCATGGCGGTAATA
CGGTTATCCACAGAATCAGGGGATAACGCAGGAAAGAACATGTGAGCAAAAGGCCAGCAAAAGGCCAGGA
ACCGTAAAAAGGCCGCGTTGCTGGCGTTTTTCCATAGGCTCCGCCCCCCTGACGAGCATCACAAAAATCG
ACGCTCAAGTCAGAGGTGGCGAAACCCGACAGGACTATAAAGATACCAGGCGTTTCCCCCTGGAAGCTCC
CTCGTGCGCTCTCCTGTTCCGACCCTGCCGCTTACCGGATACCTGTCCGCCTTTCTCCCTTCGGGAAGCG
TGGCGCTTTCTCATAGCTCACGCTGTAGGTATCTCAGTTCGGTGTAGGTCGTTCGCTCCAAGCTGGGCTG
TGTGCACGAACCCCCCGTTCAGCCCGACCGCTGCGCCTTATCCGGTAACTATCGTCTTGAGTCCAACCCG
GTAAGACACGACTTATCGCCACTGGCAGCAGCCACTGGTAACAGGATTAGCAGAGCGAGGTATGTAGGCG
GTGCTACAGAGTTCTTGAAGTGGTGGCCTAACTACGGCTACACTAGAAGAACAGTATTTGGTATCTGCGC
TCTGCTGAAGCCAGTTACCTTCGGAAAAAGAGTTGGTAGCTCTTGATCCGGCAAACAAACCACCGCTGGT
AGCGGTGGTTTTTTTGTTTGCAAGCAGCAGATTACGCGCAGAAAAAAAGGATCTCAAGAAGATCCTTTGA
TCTTTTCTACGGGGTCTGACGCTCAGTGGAACGAAAACTCACGTTAAGGGATTTTGGTCATGAGATTATC
AAAAAGGATCTTCACCTAGATCCTTTTAAATTAAAAATGAAGTTTTAAATCAATCTAAAGTATATATGAG
TAACCTGAGGCTATGGCAGGGCCTGCCGCCCCGACGTTGGCTGCGAGCCCTGGGCCTTCACCCGAACTTG
GGGGGTGGGGTGGGGAAAAGGAAGAAACGCGGGCGTATTGGCCCCAATGGGGTCTCGGTGGGGTATCGAC
AGAGTGCCAGCCCTGGGACCGAACCCCGCGTTTATGAACAAACGACCCAACACCGTGCGTTTTATTCTGT
CTTTTTATTGCCGTCATAGCGCGGGTTCCTTCCGGTATTGTCTCCTTCCGTGTTTCAGTTAGCCTCCCCC
TAGGGTGGGCGAAGAACTCCAGCATGAGATCCCCGCGCTGGAGGATCATCCAGCCGGCGTCCCGGAAAAC
GATTCCGAAGCCCAACCTTTCATAGAAGGCGGCGGTGGAATCGAAATCTCGTGATGGCAGGTTGGGCGTC
GCTTGGTCGGTCATTTCGAACCCCAGAGTCCCGCTCAGAAGAACTCGTCAAGAAGGCGATAGAAGGCGAT
GCGCTGCGAATCGGGAGCGGCGATACCGTAAAGCACGAGGAAGCGGTCAGCCCATTCGCCGCCAAGCTCT
TCAGCAATATCACGGGTAGCCAACGCTATGTCCTGATAGCGGTCCGCCACACCCAGCCGGCCACAGTCGA
TGAATCCAGAAAAGCGGCCATTTTCCACCATGATATTCGGCAAGCAGGCATCGCCATGGGTCACGACGAG
ATCCTCGCCGTCGGGCATGCTCGCCTTGAGCCTGGCGAACAGTTCGGCTGGCGCGAGCCCCTGATGCTCT
TCGTCCAGATCATCCTGATCGACAAGACCGGCTTCCATCCGAGTACGTGCTCGCTCGATGCGATGTTTCG
CTTGGTGGTCGAATGGGCAGGTAGCCGGATCAAGCGTATGCAGCCGCCGCATTGCATCAGCCATGATGGA
TACTTTCTCGGCAGGAGCAAGGTGAGATGACAGGAGATCCTGCCCCGGCACTTCGCCCAATAGCAGCCAG
TCCCTTCCCGCTTCAGTGACAACGTCGAGCACAGCTGCGCAAGGAACGCCCGTCGTGGCCAGCCACGATA
GCCGCGCTGCCTCGTCTTGCAGTTCATTCAGGGCACCGGACAGGTCGGTCTTGACAAAAAGAACCGGGCG
CCCCTGCGCTGACAGCCGGAACACGGCGGCATCAGAGCAGCCGATTGTCTGTTGTGCCCAGTCATAGCCG
AATAGCCTCTCCACCCAAGCGGCCGGAGAACCTGCGTGCAATCCATCTTGTTCAATCATGCGAAACGATC
CTCATCCTGTCTCTTGATCGATCTTTGCAAAAGCCTAGGCCTCCAAAAAAGCCTCCTCACTACTTCTGGA
ATAGCTCAGAGGCCGAGGCGGCCTCGGCCTCTGCATAAAT
Features (pLannotate 1.2.2; 14 found; start..end, strand, type, name):
    273..377     -  promoter       AmpR promoter: bla
    404..832     +  rep_origin     f1 ori (sequence partly withheld): f1 bacteriophage origin of replication; arrow indicates direction of (+) strand synthesis
    866..987     -  polyA_signal   SV40 poly(A) signal: SV40 polyadenylation signal
   1010..1094    -  CDS            large T antigen (fragment): large T antigen from SV40 (simian virus 40)
   1120..4413    -  CDS            MYO1F: MYO1F_HUMAN - Experimental evidence at protein level: Swiss-Prot protein existence level 1. Myosins are actin-based motor molecules with ATPase activity. Unconventional myosins serve in intracellular movements. Their highly divergent tails are presumed to bind to membranous compartments, which would be moved relative to actin filaments (By similarity). From Homo sapiens (Human).
   4429..5145    -  CDS            mEmerald: mEmerald is a basic (constitutively fluorescent) green fluorescent protein published in 1998, derived from Aequorea victoria. It is reported to be a very rapidly-maturing monomer with moderate acid sensitivity.
   5190..5393    -  promoter       CMV promoter: human cytomegalovirus (CMV) immediate early promoter
   5394..5697    -  enhancer       CMV enhancer: human cytomegalovirus immediate early enhancer
   5872..6460    -  rep_origin     ori: high-copy-number ColE1/pMB1/pBR322/pUC origin of replication
   6682..6698    +  polyA_signal   bGH poly(A) signal (fragment): bovine growth hormone polyadenylation signal
   6789..6836    -  polyA_signal   HSV TK poly(A) signal: herpes simplex virus thymidine kinase polyadenylation signal (Cole and Stacy, 1985)
   6895..7047    -  CDS            ble (fragment): BLE_KLEPN - Experimental evidence at protein level: Swiss-Prot protein existence level 1. Binding protein with a strong affinity to the bleomycin family of antibiotics. Binds to CL990; an antimitotic-antibiotic compound. From Klebsiella pneumoniae.
   7068..7862    -  CDS            NeoR/KanR: aminoglycoside phosphotransferase from Tn5; aph(3')-II (or nptII); confers resistance to neomycin, kanamycin, and G418 (Geneticin®)
   7897..271     -  promoter       SV40 promoter (across the origin): SV40 enhancer and early promoter
