[The description below was written by a language model from this plasmid's Addgene catalogue record and pLannotate feature annotations shown in this document.]
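Description:
mEmerald-myo1f is a mammalian expression plasmid built on the mEmerald-C1 backbone, a C1-type fluorescent protein fusion vector, and encodes human myosin 1f (MYO1F) tagged at its N terminus with the green fluorescent protein mEmerald. The fusion is driven by the human cytomegalovirus immediate early enhancer and promoter, with the mEmerald coding sequence placed directly upstream of the MYO1F open reading frame and an SV40 polyadenylation signal terminating the transcript. mEmerald is a bright, rapidly maturing monomeric GFP variant derived from Aequorea victoria, which makes it suitable for live imaging of fusion proteins. MYO1F is an unconventional class I myosin, an actin-based motor whose tail is thought to associate with membranes. The restriction sites used to insert the gene are not recorded.

The plasmid is propagated in E. coli through a high-copy ColE1/pUC-type origin and also carries an f1 origin. A single Tn5 aminoglycoside phosphotransferase (NeoR/KanR) cassette serves both hosts: the bacterial bla promoter supports kanamycin selection in bacteria, while the SV40 enhancer/early promoter and an HSV TK polyadenylation signal allow G418 selection of stably transfected mammalian cells. Short fragments annotated as ble, bGH poly(A) and SV40 large T antigen appear to be backbone remnants rather than functional elements. The sequenced record is 7,983 nt, slightly shorter than the catalogue's stated total of 8,013 bp. The construct is intended for visualising the localisation and dynamics of myosin 1f in cells, and the associated publication concerns myosin-I-mediated membrane-cytoskeleton crosstalk and adhesion turnover during phagocytosis.
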