Addgene plasmid #249265: mEmerald-myo1f
Purpose: Fluorescently tagged myosin 1f
Depositing lab: Mira Krendel. Depositing organization: SUNY Upstate Medical University. Publication: Membrane-cytoskeletal crosstalk mediated by myosin-I regulates adhesion turnover during phagocytosis. Barger SR, Reilly NS, Shutova MS, Li Q, Maiuri P, Heddleston JM, Mooseker MS, Flavell RA, Svitkina T, Oakes PW, Krendel M, Gauthier NC. Nat Commun. 2019 Mar 19;10(1):1249. doi: 10.1038/s41467-019-09104-1. PubMed 30890704.
Backbone
  Vector backbone: mEmerald-C1
  Backbone manufacturer: Michael Davidson (Addgene #53975)
  Backbone size w/o insert (bp): 4750
  Total vector size (bp): 8013
  Vector type: Mammalian Expression
  Selectable markers: Neomycin (select with G418)
Growth in bacteria
  Bacterial resistance: Kanamycin, 50 μg/mL
  Growth temperature: 37°C
  Growth strain: DH5alpha
  Copy number: High Copy
Gene/Insert
  Gene/Insert name: Myo1f
  Species: H. sapiens (human)
  Entrez Gene: MYO1F
  Promoter: CMV
  Tag / fusion protein: mEmerald (N terminal on insert)
  Cloning method: Restriction Enzyme; 5′ cloning site Unknown (unknown if destroyed); 3′ cloning site Unknown (unknown if destroyed)
  Sequencing primers: 5′ CMV-forward; 3′ M13
Terms and licenses: Academic/Nonprofit Terms; Industry Terms: Not Available to Industry
How to cite: mEmerald-myo1f was a gift from Mira Krendel (Addgene plasmid # 249265 ; http://n2t.net/addgene:249265 ; RRID:Addgene_249265)
